>Addgene plasmid #175338 | pH6HTC_PRDX6-Halo | addgene full sequence | sequence record 345601 | Addgene NGS Result
CTAGAAGGACAGTATTTGGTATCTGCGCTCTGCTGAAGCCAGTTACCTTCGGAAAAAGAGTTGGTAGCTC
TTGATCCGGCAAACAAACCACCGCTGGTAGCGGTGGTTTTTTTGTTTGCAAGCAGCAGATTACGCGCAGA
AAAAAAGGATTTCAAGAAGATCCTTTGATCTTTTCTACGGGGTCTGACGCTCAGTGGAACGAAAACTCAC
GTTAAGGGCATATGATGGTAGTGTGGGGTCTCCCCATGCGAGAGTAGGGAACTGCCAGGCATCAAATAAA
ACGAAAGGCTCAGTCGAAAGACTGGGCCTTTCGTTTTATCTGTTGTTTGTCGGTGAACGCTCTCCTGAGT
AGGACAAATCCGCCGGGAGCGGATTTGAACGTTGCGAAGCAACGGCCCGGAGGGTGGCGGGCAGGACGCC
CGCCATAAACTGCCAGGCATCAAATTAAGCAGAAGGCCATCCTGACGGATGGCCTTTTTGCGTTTCTACA
AACTCTTTTGTTTATTTTTCTAAATACATTCAAATATGTATCCGCTCATGGATCTCGATCCCGCGAAATT
AATACGACTCACTATAGGGTATTTTAACTTTACTAAGGAGCGATCGCTTCCGAATTCCTACCGCGGATAT
ATGCCCGGAGGTCTGCTTCTCGGGGACGTGGCTCCCAACTTTGAGGCCAATACCACCGTCGGCCGCATCC
GTTTCCACGACTTTCTGGGAGACTCATGGGGCATTCTCTTCTCCCACCCTCGGGACTTTACCCCAGTGTG
CACCACAGAGCTTGGCAGAGCTGCAAAGCTGGCACCAGAATTTGCCAAGAGGAATGTTAAGTTGATTGCC
CTTTCAATAGACAGTGTTGAGGACCATCTTGCCTGGAGCAAGGATATCAATGCTTACAATTGTGAAGAGC
CCACAGAAAAGTTACCTTTTCCCATCATCGATGATAGGAATCGGGAGCTTGCCATCCTGTTGGGCATGCT
GGATCCAGCAGAGAAGGATGAAAAGGGCATGCCTGTGACAGCTCGTGTGGTGTTTGTTTTTGGTCCTGAT
AAGAAGCTGAAGCTGTCTATCCTCTACCCAGCTACCACTGGCAGGAACTTTGATGAGATTCTCAGGGTAG
TCATCTCTCTCCAGCTGACAGCAGAAAAAAGGGTTGCCACCCCAGTTGATTGGAAGGATGGGGATAGTGT
GATGGTCCTTCCAACCATCCCTGAAGAAGAAGCCAAAAAACTTTTCCCGAAAGGAGTCTTCACCAAAGAG
CTCCCATCTGGCAAGAAATACCTCCGCTACACACCCCAGCCTGAGCCAACCACTGAGGATCTGTACTTTC
AGAGCGATAACGATGGATCCGAAATCGGTACTGGCTTTCCATTCGACCCCCATTATGTGGAAGTCCTGGG
CGAGCGCATGCACTACGTCGATGTTGGTCCGCGCGATGGCACCCCTGTGCTGTTCCTGCACGGTAACCCG
ACCTCCTCCTACGTGTGGCGCAACATCATCCCGCATGTTGCACCGACCCATCGCTGCATTGCTCCAGACC
TGATCGGTATGGGCAAATCCGACAAACCAGACCTGGGTTATTTCTTCGACGACCACGTCCGCTTCATGGA
TGCCTTCATCGAAGCCCTGGGTCTGGAAGAGGTCGTCCTGGTCATTCACGACTGGGGCTCCGCTCTGGGT
TTCCACTGGGCCAAGCGCAATCCAGAGCGCGTCAAAGGTATTGCATTTATGGAGTTCATCCGCCCTATCC
CGACCTGGGACGAATGGCCAGAATTTGCCCGCGAGACCTTCCAGGCCTTCCGCACCACCGACGTCGGCCG
CAAGCTGATCATCGATCAGAACGTTTTTATCGAGGGTACGCTGCCGATGGGTGTCGTCCGCCCGCTGACT
GAAGTCGAGATGGACCATTACCGCGAGCCGTTCCTGAATCCTGTTGACCGCGAGCCACTGTGGCGCTTCC
CAAACGAGCTGCCAATCGCCGGTGAGCCAGCGAACATCGTCGCGCTGGTCGAAGAATACATGGACTGGCT
GCACCAGTCCCCTGTCCCGAAGCTGCTGTTCTGGGGCACCCCAGGCGTTCTGATCCCACCGGCCGAAGCC
GCTCGCCTGGCCAAAAGCCTGCCTAACTGCAAGGCTGTGGACATCGGCCCGGGTCTGAATCTGCTGCAAG
AAGACAACCCGGACCTGATCGGCAGCGAGATCGCGCGCTGGCTGTCTACTCTGGAGATTTCCGGTCATCA
TCACCATCACCACTAATAGTCAACCGCTGAGCAATAACTAGCATAACCCCTTGGGGCCTCTAAACGGGTC
TTGAGGGGTTTTTTGCTGAAAGGAGGAACTATATCCGGTTCGCTTGCTGTCCATAAAACCGCCCAGTCTA
GCTATCGCCATGTAAGCCCACTGCAAGCTACCTGCTTTCTCTTTGCGCTTGCGTTTTCCCTTGTCCAGAT
AGCCCAGTAGCTGACATTCATCCGGGGTCAGCACCGTTTCTGCGGACTGGCTTTCTACGTAATGGTTTCT
TAGACGTCAGGTGGCACTTTTCGGGGAAATGTGCGCGGAACCCCTATTTGTTTATTTTTCTAAATACATT
CAAATATGTATCCGCTCATGAGACAATAACCCTGATAAATGCTTCAATAATATTGAAAAAGGAAGAGTAT
GAGTATTCAACATTTCCGTGTCGCCCTTATTCCCTTTTTTGCGGCATTTTGCCTTCCTGTTTTTGCTCAC
CCAGAAACGCTGGTGAAAGTAAAAGATGCTGAAGATCAGTTGGGTGCACGAGTGGGTTACATCGAACTGG
ATCTCAACAGCGGTAAGATCCTTGAGAGTTTTCGCCCCGAAGAACGTTTTCCAATGATGAGCACTTTCAA
AGTTCTGCTATGTGGCGCGGTATTATCCCGTATTGACGCCGGGCAAGAGCAACTCGGTCGCCGCATACAC
TATTCTCAGAATGACTTGGTTGAGTACTCACCAGTCACAGAAAAGCATCTTACGGATGGCATGACAGTAA
GAGAATTATGCAGTGCTGCCATAACCATGAGTGATAACACTGCGGCCAACTTACTTCTGACAACTATCGG
AGGACCGAAGGAGCTAACCGCTTTTTTGCACAACATGGGGGATCATGTAACTCGCCTTGATCGTTGGGAA
CCGGAGCTGAATGAAGCCATACCAAACGACGAGCGTGACACCACGATGCCTGTAGCAATGGCAACAACGT
TGCGCAAACTATTAACTGGCGAACTACTTACTCTAGCTTCCCGGCAACAATTAATAGACTGGATGGAGGC
GGATAAAGTTGCAGGACCACTTCTGCGCTCGGCCCTTCCGGCTGGCTGGTTTATTGCTGATAAATCTGGA
GCCGGTGAGCGTGGGTCTCGCGGTATCATTGCAGCACTGGGGCCAGATGGTAAGCCCTCCCGTATCGTAG
TTATCTACACGACGGGGAGTCAGGCAACTATGGATGAACGAAATAGACAGATCGCTGAGATAGGTGCCTC
ACTGATTAAGCATTGGTAATTCGAAATGACCGACCAAGCGACGCCCAACCGGTATCAGCTCACTCAAAGG
CGGTAATACGGTTATCCACAGAATCAGGGGATAACGCAGGAAAGAACATGTGAGCAAAAGGCCAGCAAAA
GGCCAGGAACCGTAAAAAGGCCGCGTTGCTGGCGTTTTTCCATAGGCTCCGCCCCCCTGACGAGCATCAC
AAAAATCGACGCTCAAGTCAGAGGTGGCGAAACCCGACAGGACTATAAAGATACCAGGCGTTTCCCCCTG
GAAGCTCCCTCGTGCGCTCTCCTGTTCCGACCCTGCCGCTTACCGGATACCTGTCCGCCTTTCTCCCTTC
GGGAAGCGTGGCGCTTTCTCATAGCTCACGCTGTAGGTATCTCAGTTCGGTGTAGGTCGTTCGCTCCAAG
CTGGGCTGTGTGCACGAACCCCCCGTTCAGCCCGACCGCTGCGCCTTATCCGGTAACTATCGTCTTGAGT
CCAACCCGGTAAGACACGACTTATCGCCACTGGCAGCAGCCACTGGTAACAGGATTAGCAGAGCGAGGTA
TGTAGGCGGTGCTACAGAGTTCTTGAAGTGGTGGCCTAACTACGGCTACA
Features (pLannotate 1.2.2; 12 found; start..end, strand, type, name):
    273..359     +  terminator     rrnB T1 terminator: Escherichia coli rrnB; transcription terminator T1 from the E. coli rrnB gene
    451..478     +  terminator     rrnB T2 terminator: transcription terminator T2 from the E. coli rrnB gene
    497..540     +  promoter       AmpR promoter (fragment): bla
    560..578     +  promoter       T7 promoter: promoter for bacteriophage T7 RNA polymerase
    631..1302    +  CDS            PRDX6: PRDX6_HUMAN - Also known as AOP2, KIAA0106. Experimental evidence at protein level: Swiss-Prot protein existence level 1. Thiol-specific peroxidase that catalyzes the reduction of hydrogen peroxide and organic hydroperoxides to water and alcohols, respectively (PubMed:9497358, PubMed:10893423). Can reduce H(2)O(2) and short chain organic, fatty acid, and phospholipid hydroperoxides (PubMed:10893423). Also has phospholipase activity, can therefore either reduce the oxidized sn-2 fatty acyl group of phospholipids (peroxidase activity) or hydrolyze the sn-2 ester bond of phospholipids (phospholip
   1315..1335    +  CDS            TEV site: tobacco etch virus (TEV) protease recognition and cleavage site
   1351..2234    +  CDS            HaloTag® (fragment): modified bacterial dehalogenase that forms covalent bonds with chloroalkane derivatives
   2278..2325    +  terminator     T7 terminator: transcription terminator for bacteriophage T7 RNA polymerase
   2335..2511    -  CDS            tnpA (fragment): TN5P_ECOLX - Also known as tnp. Experimental evidence at protein level: Swiss-Prot protein existence level 1. Mediates transposition of transposon Tn5 by a 'cut and paste' mechanism. First, the monomeric transposase binds the 19 bp inverted DNA repeats flanking the transposon. Then, dimerization of the DNA- bound transposase creates a synaptic DNA complex. After nicking of the first DNA strand, excision of the transposon proceeds through a series of intermediates. The transposase then mediates the insertion of the transposon at a new site by strand transfer. The activity of the wild- type tran
   2554..2658    +  promoter       AmpR promoter: bla
   2659..3519    +  CDS            AmpR: β-lactamase; bla; confers resistance to ampicillin, carbenicillin, and related antibiotics
   3677..155     -  rep_origin     ori (across the origin): high-copy-number ColE1/pMB1/pBR322/pUC origin of replication
