[The description below was written by a language model from this plasmid's Addgene catalogue record and pLannotate feature annotations shown in this document.]
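Description:
pH6HTC_PRDX6-Halo is a 4.1 kb bacterial and cell-free expression plasmid for producing human peroxiredoxin 6 (PRDX6) as a HaloTag fusion protein. It is built on a version of the pH6HTC backbone from which the cer region has been removed, and the insert was introduced by Gibson cloning. The plasmid replicates from a high-copy ColE1/pUC-type origin and is selected with ampicillin through a β-lactamase (AmpR) gene driven by its own promoter.

The expression cassette is driven by a bacteriophage T7 promoter, so transcription depends on T7 RNA polymerase supplied by an appropriate E. coli host or by a coupled in vitro transcription/translation system. The PRDX6 coding sequence is followed in frame by a TEV protease recognition site and then the HaloTag, a modified bacterial dehalogenase that forms a covalent bond with chloroalkane ligands. The catalogue entry lists the C-terminal tag as HaloTag-6xHis; the His tag is not separately annotated in the feature table. A T7 terminator closes the cassette, while rrnB T1 and T2 terminators upstream of the T7 promoter help insulate it from read-through transcription. A short AmpR promoter fragment and a fragment of Tn5 transposase coding sequence also appear in the annotation and are most likely non-functional backbone remnants.

The arrangement allows the fusion to be captured covalently on chloroalkane resins or surfaces through the HaloTag, with the TEV site offering a way to release PRDX6 from the tag. The stated purpose is production of the HaloTag fusion protein, and the associated study concerns large-scale identification of RNA-binding protein–RNA interactions.
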