Addgene plasmid #175338: pH6HTC_PRDX6-Halo
Purpose: Production of HaloTag fusion protein
Depositing lab: Claudia Kutter. Depositing organization: Karolinska Institutet. Publication: Large-scale identification of RBP-RNA interactions by RAPseq refines essentials of post-transcriptional gene regulation. Atanasoai I, Papavasileiou S, Preiß N, Kutter C. bioRxiv 2021.11.08.467743 10.1101/2021.11.08.467743.
Backbone
  Vector backbone: pH6HTC_minus_cer-region
  Vector type: Bacterial Expression ; Cell Free Expression
Growth in bacteria
  Bacterial resistance: Ampicillin, 100 μg/mL
  Growth temperature: 37°C
  Growth strain: DH5alpha
  Copy number: High Copy
Gene/Insert
  Gene/Insert name: PRDX6
  Species: H. sapiens (human)
  Entrez Gene: PRDX6 (a.k.a. 1-Cys, AOP2, HEL-S-128m, LPCAT-5, NSGPx, PRX, aiPLA2, p29)
  Tag / fusion protein: HaloTag-6xHis (C terminal on backbone)
  Cloning method: Gibson Cloning
Terms and licenses: Academic/Nonprofit Terms; Industry Terms: Not Available to Industry
Depositor comments: Please visit https://doi.org/10.1101/2021.11.08.467743 for bioRxiv preprint.
How to cite: pH6HTC_PRDX6-Halo was a gift from Claudia Kutter (Addgene plasmid # 175338 ; http://n2t.net/addgene:175338 ; RRID:Addgene_175338)
